Addgene plasmid #62766: mEmerald-TPX2T4-C-18
Purpose: Localization: Centrosomes, C1 Cloning Vector, Excitation:487, Emission:509
Depositing lab: Michael Davidson. Depositing organization: Florida State University, Tallahassee.
Backbone
  Vector backbone: C1 Cloning Vector
  Vector type: Mammalian Expression
  Selectable markers: Neomycin (select with G418)
Growth in bacteria
  Bacterial resistance: Kanamycin, 50 μg/mL
  Growth temperature: 37°C
  Growth strain: DH5alpha
  Copy number: High Copy
Gene/Insert
  Gene/Insert name: TPX2T4
  Species: H. sapiens (human)
  Mutation: Truncated TPX2 M2 AA (713-747)
  Entrez Gene: TPX2 (a.k.a. C20orf1, C20orf2, DIL-2, DIL2, FLS353, GD:C20orf1, HCA519, HCTP4, REPP86, p100)
  Promoter: CMV
  Tag / fusion protein: mEmerald (N terminal on backbone)
  Cloning method: Unknown
  Sequencing primers: 5′ CMV-F; 3′ SV40pA-R
Terms and licenses: Academic/Nonprofit Terms; Industry Terms
How to cite: mEmerald-TPX2T4-C-18 was a gift from Michael Davidson (Addgene plasmid # 62766 ; http://n2t.net/addgene:62766 ; RRID:Addgene_62766)
