[The description below was written by a language model from this plasmid's Addgene catalogue record.]
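Description:
mEmerald-TPX2T4-C-18 is a mammalian expression plasmid built on a C1-type fluorescent protein cloning vector, in which the fluorescent protein sits upstream of the cloning site so that the inserted sequence is fused to its C-terminus. It is maintained in E. coli as a high-copy plasmid under kanamycin selection. It also carries a neomycin resistance marker, so transfected mammalian cells can be selected with G418. No feature table accompanies the record, so the origin of replication and the promoters driving the resistance marker are not stated. The listed 3′ sequencing primer does imply an SV40 polyadenylation signal downstream of the insert.

The payload is a truncated fragment of human TPX2, a microtubule-associated spindle assembly factor. The record describes the truncation as "M2", covering amino acids 713–747, which lies in the C-terminal part of the protein. This fragment is expressed from the CMV promoter with mEmerald at its N-terminus. mEmerald is a bright green GFP derivative, recorded here with excitation at 487 nm and emission at 509 nm. The "18" in the name probably refers to the length of the linker between the fluorescent protein and the insert, but the record does not confirm this.

The stated purpose is a localization marker for centrosomes. The construct is therefore suited to transient or stable expression in cultured mammalian cells for live or fixed fluorescence imaging, or for comparing how different TPX2 truncations are targeted within the cell. The cloning method is not recorded.
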