>Addgene plasmid #62766 | mEmerald-TPX2T4-C-18 | depositor partial sequence | sequence record 103348 | CMV-F
GCCGGCTAGTGACGTCAGATCCGCTAGCGCTACCGGTCGCCACCATGGTGAGCAAGGGCGAGGAGCTGTT
CACCGGGGTGGTGCCCATCCTGGTCGAGCTGGACGGCGACGTAAACGGCCACAAGTTCAGCGTGTCCGGC
GAGGGCGAGGGCGATGCCACCTACGGCAAGCTGACCCTGAAGTTCATCTGCACCACCGGCAAGCTGCCCG
TGCCCTGGCCCACCCTCGTGACCACCTTGACCTACGGCGTGCAGTGCTTCGCCCGCTACCCCGACCACAT
GAAGCAGCACGACTTCTTCAAGTCCGCCATGCCCGAAGGCTACGTCCAGGAGCGCACCATCTTCTTCAAG
GACGACGGCAACTACAAGACCCGCGCCGAGGTGAAGTTCGAGGGCGACACCCTGGTGAACCGCATCGAGC
TGAAGGGCATCGACTTCAAGGAGGACGGCAACATCCTGGGGCACAAGCTGGAGTACAACTACAACAGCCA
CAAGGTCTATATCACCGCCGACAAGCAGAAGAACGGCATCAAGGTGAACTTCAAGACCCGCCACAACATC
GAGGACGGCAGCGTGCAGCTCGCCGACCACTACCAGCAGAACACCCCCATCGGCGACGGCCCCGTGCTGC
TGCCCGACAACCACTACCTGAGCACCCAGTCCAAGCTGAGCAAAGACCCCAACGAGAAGCGCGATCACAT
GGTCCTGCTGGAGTTCGTGACCGCCGCCGGGATCACTCTCGGCATGGACGAGCTGTACAAGTCCGGACTC
AGATCTCGAGCTCAAGCTTCGGGAGATAGTGGTGGGAGCGGTTCATCACAAGTTAAAAGCTCTTATTCCT
ATGATGCCCCCTCGGATTTCATCAATTTTTCATCCTTGGATGATGAAAGGAGATACTCAAAACATAGATT
CATGGTTTGAGGAGAAAGGCCAATTTGGGAGAATAAGTTACTGGGGGAAGAATGGAACTGGAGGGCTTTT
TCAGGCAAAACTCCTTTGAGAAAGGCTAATCTTCAGCAAGCTATTTGTCACACCTTTGAACCAGTTGACA
CACTTACTACAAGAGGCAGAAAAGAAAATCTGTGACATCATTCGTCAAATGCTGTCTCCCTGCAGTGAGC
AGCATATCAGAAAACTCAGCAGCTCAGAAGAAGATCTCTAGCCTTCTGCTCAGAAGATTTGGACGAGCAA
GCATCATGTAATGAAAGCAGAGAGATGTTCACCTCCTTAATCACCT
