>Addgene plasmid #62766 | mEmerald-TPX2T4-C-18 | depositor partial sequence | sequence record 103349 | SV40-R
GCACACAATTTGATGTGAAAACGTTCACATATGTGCCTGGCACAGCAGTGAAGCTCGAACCGAATCCTTA
CAGGATTCATGAGAGCAGACGAATGATATACTGTACCTCAATCTTCTGTGGACAGATTGCAGAGGACCCA
CCAAGACTCCTGTACTGCAAATAAACACCGTGCACGGGCTGTGACTGCAAAAGTACAGCAGAGCTGGAGG
CTGAGAGCTCGAGAAATTGCAACAATACAAATTCAAAGCACGTGAACTTGATCCCAGAATACTTGAAGGT
GGGCCCATCTTGCCCAAGAAACCACCTGTGAAACCACCCACCGAGCCTATTGGCTTTGATTTGGAAATTG
AGAAAAGAATCCAGGAGCGAGAATCAAAGAAGAAAACAGAGGATGAACACTTTGAATTTCATTCCAGACC
TTGCCCTACTAAGATTTTGGAAGATGTTGTGGGTGTTCCTGAAAAGAAGGTACTTCCAATCACCGTCCCC
AAGTCACCAGCCTTTGCATTGAAGAACAGAATTCGAATGCCCACCAAAGAAGATGAGGAAGAGGACGAAC
CGGTAGTGATAAAAGCTCAACCTGTGCCACATTATGGGGTGCCTTTTAAGCCCCAAATCCCAGAGGCAAG
AACTGTGGAAATATGCCCTTTCTCGTTTGATTCTCGAGACAAAGAACGTCAGTTACAGAAGGAGAAGAAA
ATAAAAGAACTGCAGAAAGGGGAGGTGCCCAAGTTCAAGGCACTTCCCTTGCCTCATTTTGACACCATTA
ACCTGCCAGAGAAGAAGGTAAAGAATGTGACCCAGATTGAACCTTTCTGCTTGGAGACTGACAGAAGAGG
TGCTCTGAAGGCACAGACTTGGAAGCACCAGCTGGAAGAAGAACTGAGACAGCAGAAAGAAGCAGCTTGT
TTCAAGGCTCGTCCAAACACCGTCATCTCTCAGGAGCCCTTTGTTCCCAAGAAAGAGAAGAAATCAGTTG
CTGAGGGCCTTTCTGGTTCTCTAGTTCAGGAACCTTTTCAGCTGGCTACTGAGAAGAGAGCCAAAGAGCG
GCAGGAGCTGGAGAAGAGAATGGCTGAGGTAGAAGCCCAGAAAGCCCAGCAGTTGGAGGAGGCCAGACTA
CAGGAGGAAGAGCAGAAAAAAGAGGAGCTGGCCAGGCTACGGAGAGAACTGGTGTAAGGATCCACCGGAT
CTAGATAACTGATCATAATCAGCCATACCACATTGTAGAAATTGCAGA
